>Addgene plasmid #141380 | pLXV-EF1alpha-2xStrep-SARS-CoV-2-nsp14-IRES-Puro | addgene full sequence | sequence record 288093 | Addgene NGS Result
TGGAAGGGCTAATTCACTCCCAAAGAAGACAAGATATCCTTGATCTGTGGATCTACCACACACAAGGCTA
CTTCCCTGATTAGCAGAACTACACACCAGGGCCAGGGGTCAGATATCCACTGACCTTTGGATGGTGCTAC
AAGCTAGTACCAGTTGAGCCAGATAAGGTAGAAGAGGCCAATAAAGGAGAGAACACCAGCTTGTTACACC
CTGTGAGCCTGCATGGGATGGATGACCCGGAGAGAGAAGTGTTAGAGTGGAGGTTTGACAGCCGCCTAGC
ATTTCATCACGTGGCCCGAGAGCTGCATCCGGAGTACTTCAAGAACTGCTGATATCGAGCTTGCTACAAG
GGACTTTCCGCTGGGGACTTTCCAGGGAGGCGTGGCCTGGGCGGGACTGGGGAGTGGCGAGCCCTCAGAT
CCTGCATATAAGCAGCTGCTTTTTGCCTGTACTGGGTCTCTCTGGTTAGACCAGATCTGAGCCTGGGAGC
TCTCTGGCTAACTAGGGAACCCACTGCTTAAGCCTCAATAAAGCTTGCCTTGAGTGCTTCAAGTAGTGTG
TGCCCGTCTGTTGTGTGACTCTGGTAACTAGAGATCCCTCAGACCCTTTTAGTCAGTGTGGAAAATCTCT
AGCAGTGGCGCCCGAACAGGGACTTGAAAGCGAAAGGGAAACCAGAGGAGCTCTCTCGACGCAGGACTCG
GCTTGCTGAAGCGCGCACGGCAAGAGGCGAGGGGCGGCGACTGGTGAGTACGCCAAAAATTTTGACTAGC
GGAGGCTAGAAGGAGAGAGATGGGTGCGAGAGCGTCAGTATTAAGCGGGGGAGAATTAGATCGCGATGGG
AAAAAATTCGGTTAAGGCCAGGGGGAAAGAAAAAATATAAATTAAAACATATAGTATGGGCAAGCAGGGA
GCTAGAACGATTCGCAGTTAATCCTGGCCTGTTAGAAACATCAGAAGGCTGTAGACAAATACTGGGACAG
CTACAACCATCCCTTCAGACAGGATCAGAAGAACTTAGATCATTATATAATACAGTAGCAACCCTCTATT
GTGTGCATCAAAGGATAGAGATAAAAGACACCAAGGAAGCTTTAGACAAGATAGAGGAAGAGCAAAACAA
AAGTAAGACCACCGCACAGCAAGCGGCCGGCCGCTGATCTTCAGACCTGGAGGAGGAGATATGAGGGACA
ATTGGAGAAGTGAATTATATAAATATAAAGTAGTAAAAATTGAACCATTAGGAGTAGCACCCACCAAGGC
AAAGAGAAGAGTGGTGCAGAGAGAAAAAAGAGCAGTGGGAATAGGAGCTTTGTTCCTTGGGTTCTTGGGA
GCAGCAGGAAGCACTATGGGCGCAGCGTCAATGACGCTGACGGTACAGGCCAGACAATTATTGTCTGGTA
TAGTGCAGCAGCAGAACAATTTGCTGAGGGCTATTGAGGCGCAACAGCATCTGTTGCAACTCACAGTCTG
GGGCATCAAGCAGCTCCAGGCAAGAATCCTGGCTGTGGAAAGATACCTAAAGGATCAACAGCTCCTGGGG
ATTTGGGGTTGCTCTGGAAAACTCATTTGCACCACTGCTGTGCCTTGGAATGCTAGTTGGAGTAATAAAT
CTCTGGAACAGATTTGGAATCACACGACCTGGATGGAGTGGGACAGAGAAATTAACAATTACACAAGCTT
AATACACTCCTTAATTGAAGAATCGCAAAACCAGCAAGAAAAGAATGAACAAGAATTATTGGAATTAGAT
AAATGGGCAAGTTTGTGGAATTGGTTTAACATAACAAATTGGCTGTGGTATATAAAATTATTCATAATGA
TAGTAGGAGGCTTGGTAGGTTTAAGAATAGTTTTTGCTGTACTTTCTATAGTGAATAGAGTTAGGCAGGG
ATATTCACCATTATCGTTTCAGACCCACCTCCCAACCCCGAGGGGACCCGACAGGCCCGAAGGAATAGAA
GAAGAAGGTGGAGAGAGAGACAGAGACAGATCCATTCGATTAGTGAACGGATCTCGACGGTATCGCCTTT
AAAAGAAAAGGGGGGATTGGGGGGTACAGTGCAGGGGAAAGAATAGTAGACATAATAGCAACAGACATAC
AAACTAAAGAATTACAAAAACAAATTACAAAAATTCAAAATTTTCGGGTTTATTACAGGGACAGCAGAGA
TCCAGTTTATCGATGAGTAATTCATACAAAAGGACTCGCCCCTGCCTTGGGGAATCCCAGGGACCGTCGT
TAAACTCCCACTAACGTAGAACCCAGAGATCGCTGCGTTCCCGCCCCCTCACCCGCCCGCTCTCGTCATC
ACTGAGGTGGAGAAGAGCATGCGTGAGGCTCCGGTGCCCGTCAGTGGGCAGAGCGCACATCGCCCACAGT
CCCCGAGAAGTTGGGGGGAGGGGTCGGCAATTGAACCGGTGCCTAGAGAAGGTGGCGCGGGGTAAACTGG
GAAAGTGATGTCGTGTACTGGCTCCGCCTTTTTCCCGAGGGTGGGGGAGAACCGTATATAAGTGCAGTAG
TCGCCGTGAACGTTCTTTTTCGCAACGGGTTTGCCGCCAGAACACAGGTAAGTGCCGTGTGTGGTTCCCG
CGGGCCTGGCCTCTTTACGGGTTATGGCCCTTGCGTGCCTTGAATTACTTCCACGCCCCTGGCTGCAGTA
CGTGATTCTTGATCCCGAGCTTCGGGTTGGAAGTGGGTGGGAGAGTTCGAGGCCTTGCGCTTAAGGAGCC
CCTTCGCCTCGTGCTTGAGTTGAGGCCTGGCTTGGGCGCTGGGGCCGCCGCGTGCGAATCTGGTGGCACC
TTCGCGCCTGTCTCGCTGCTTTCGATAAGTCTCTAGCCATTTAAAATTTTTGATGACCTGCTGCGACGCT
TTTTTTCTGGCAAGATAGTCTTGTAAATGCGGGCCAAGATCTGCACACTGGTATTTCGGTTTTTGGGGCC
GCGGGCGGCGACGGGGCCCGTGCGTCCCAGCGCACATGTTCGGCGAGGCGGGGCCTGCGAGCGCGGCCAC
CGAGAATCGGACGGGGGTAGTCTCAAGCTGGCCGGCCTGCTCTGGTGCCTGGCCTCGCGCCGCCGTGTAT
CGCCCCGCCCTGGGCGGCAAGGCTGGCCCGGTCGGCACCAGTTGCGTGAGCGGAAAGATGGCCGCTTCCC
GGCCCTGCTGCAGGGAGCTCAAAATGGAGGACGCGGCGCTCGGGAGAGCGGGCGGGTGAGTCACCCACAC
AAAGGAAAAGGGCCTTTCCGTCCTCAGCCGTCGCTTCATGTGACTCCACGGAGTACCGGGCGCCGTCCAG
GCACCTCGATTAGTTCTCGAGCTTTTGGAGTACGTCGTCTTTAGGTTGGGGGGAGGGGTTTTATGCGATG
GAGTTTCCCCACACTGAGTGGGTGGAGACTGAAGTTAGGCCAGCTTGGCACTTGATGTAATTCTCCTTGG
AATTTGCCCTTTTTGAGTTTGGATCTTGGTTCATTCTCAAGCCTCAGACAGTGGTTCAAAGTTTTTTTCT
TCCATTTCAGGTGTCGTGAGGATCTATTTCCGGTGAATTCGCCGCCACCATGTGGTCCCATCCGCAGTTT
GAGAAGGGTGGTGGTTCAGGCGGAGGCTCCGGGGGCGGGAGCTGGTCTCACCCGCAATTTGAAAAAGGCG
CTGCGGCTGCTGAAAATGTAACGGGCTTGTTTAAAGACTGTAGTAAAGTGATCACAGGACTCCACCCCAC
ACAAGCACCTACCCACCTTTCCGTAGATACGAAGTTCAAAACGGAAGGATTGTGTGTGGATATACCAGGG
ATACCAAAGGATATGACGTACCGAAGGCTGATTTCCATGATGGGTTTTAAGATGAATTACCAAGTTAATG
GCTACCCCAACATGTTCATCACCAGGGAGGAGGCAATTAGACACGTAAGAGCCTGGATAGGCTTCGATGT
TGAAGGTTGCCATGCAACCCGGGAAGCCGTAGGCACAAACCTTCCGTTGCAGCTTGGCTTTTCCACGGGC
GTCAACCTCGTTGCCGTACCGACTGGCTATGTTGACACGCCGAACAACACCGATTTCTCTCGCGTAAGTG
CTAAGCCTCCTCCGGGAGATCAATTCAAGCATCTTATACCTCTCATGTACAAGGGACTGCCGTGGAATGT
AGTTCGCATTAAGATCGTGCAGATGCTCTCCGATACTTTGAAAAATCTGAGCGACAGGGTGGTCTTCGTT
CTGTGGGCACATGGCTTCGAACTTACTTCTATGAAATACTTTGTAAAAATCGGGCCCGAGCGGACATGTT
GTTTGTGCGACCGACGAGCTACTTGTTTTAGCACAGCATCTGACACCTACGCATGCTGGCACCACAGTAT
AGGCTTCGATTACGTCTACAATCCCTTTATGATAGACGTACAACAATGGGGCTTTACGGGTAACTTGCAG
AGTAATCACGATCTTTACTGCCAAGTTCATGGGAACGCACACGTGGCCTCCTGCGATGCGATAATGACGA
GGTGCTTGGCCGTGCACGAGTGCTTTGTTAAGCGGGTCGATTGGACTATAGAGTATCCCATAATCGGTGA
CGAACTTAAAATTAATGCTGCATGCAGGAAAGTGCAGCACATGGTAGTAAAAGCAGCGCTCCTCGCGGAT
AAGTTTCCTGTGCTCCACGATATCGGCAACCCTAAGGCCATTAAATGCGTCCCCCAAGCTGATGTAGAGT
GGAAATTCTATGACGCTCAGCCATGTAGTGACAAAGCATACAAGATTGAAGAATTGTTTTATTCATATGC
GACACACTCCGATAAGTTCACTGACGGAGTTTGTCTCTTTTGGAACTGTAATGTTGATAGGTATCCGGCG
AATAGCATAGTGTGTCGATTTGACACGCGCGTTCTCTCTAATTTGAACCTCCCTGGCTGCGACGGGGGGT
CTTTGTACGTAAACAAGCATGCATTTCATACCCCAGCTTTTGACAAATCCGCTTTCGTAAATCTGAAACA
ACTTCCCTTCTTCTATTATTCAGATAGCCCTTGCGAATCTCACGGTAAGCAAGTGGTTAGTGACATTGAC
TATGTACCACTTAAAAGTGCAACGTGCATTACACGATGCAATTTGGGGGGCGCGGTTTGCCGACACCATG
CCAACGAATACAGATTGTACCTGGATGCATATAACATGATGATAAGTGCAGGGTTTAGTCTTTGGGTGTA
TAAGCAGTTCGATACGTATAATCTCTGGAACACATTTACCCGATTGCAGTAGGGATCCCGCCCCTCTCCC
TCCCCCCCCCCTAACGTTACTGGCCGAAGCCGCTTGGAATAAGGCCGGTGTGCGTTTGTCTATATGTTAT
TTTCCACCATATTGCCGTCTTTTGGCAATGTGAGGGCCCGGAAACCTGGCCCTGTCTTCTTGACGAGCAT
TCCTAGGGGTCTTTCCCCTCTCGCCAAAGGAATGCAAGGTCTGTTGAATGTCGTGAAGGAAGCAGTTCCT
CTGGAAGCTTCTTGAAGACAAACAACGTCTGTAGCGACCCTTTGCAGGCAGCGGAACCCCCCACCTGGCG
ACAGGTGCCTCTGCGGCCAAAAGCCACGTGTATAAGATACACCTGCAAAGGCGGCACAACCCCAGTGCCA
CGTTGTGAGTTGGATAGTTGTGGAAAGAGTCAAATGGCTCTCCTCAAGCGTATTCAACAAGGGGCTGAAG
GATGCCCAGAAGGTACCCCATTGTATGGGATCTGATCTGGGGCCTCGGTGCACATGCTTTACATGTGTTT
AGTCGAGGTTAAAAAAACGTCTAGGCCCCCCGAACCACGGGGACGTGGTTTTCCTTTGAAAAACACGATG
ATAAGCTTGCCACAACCCACAAGGAGACGACCTTCCATGACCGAGTACAAGCCCACGGTGCGCCTCGCCA
CCCGCGACGACGTCCCCCGGGCCGTACGCACCCTCGCCGCCGCGTTCGCCGACTACCCCGCCACGCGCCA
CACCGTCGACCCGGACCGCCACATCGAGCGGGTCACCGAGCTGCAAGAACTCTTCCTCACGCGCGTCGGG
CTCGACATCGGCAAGGTGTGGGTCGCGGACGACGGCGCCGCGGTGGCGGTCTGGACCACGCCGGAGAGCG
TCGAAGCGGGGGCGGTGTTCGCCGAGATCGGCCCGCGCATGGCCGAGTTGAGCGGTTCCCGGCTGGCCGC
GCAGCAACAGATGGAAGGCCTCCTGGCGCCGCACCGGCCCAAGGAGCCCGCGTGGTTCCTGGCCACCGTC
GGCGTCTCGCCCGACCACCAGGGCAAGGGTCTGGGCAGCGCCGTCGTGCTCCCCGGAGTGGAGGCGGCCG
AGCGCGCCGGGGTGCCCGCCTTCCTGGAGACCTCCGCGCCCCGCAACCTCCCCTTCTACGAGCGGCTCGG
CTTCACCGTCACCGCCGACGTCGAGGTGCCCGAAGGACCGCGCACCTGGTGCATGACCCGCAAGCCCGGT
GCCTAGACGCGTCTGGAACAATCAACCTCTGGATTACAAAATTTGTGAAAGATTGACTGGTATTCTTAAC
TATGTTGCTCCTTTTACGCTATGTGGATACGCTGCTTTAATGCCTTTGTATCATGCTATTGCTTCCCGTA
TGGCTTTCATTTTCTCCTCCTTGTATAAATCCTGGTTGCTGTCTCTTTATGAGGAGTTGTGGCCCGTTGT
CAGGCAACGTGGCGTGGTGTGCACTGTGTTTGCTGACGCAACCCCCACTGGTTGGGGCATTGCCACCACC
TGTCAGCTCCTTTCCGGGACTTTCGCTTTCCCCCTCCCTATTGCCACGGCGGAACTCATCGCCGCCTGCC
TTGCCCGCTGCTGGACAGGGGCTCGGCTGTTGGGCACTGACAATTCCGTGGTGTTGTCGGGGAAGCTGAC
GTCCTTTCCATGGCTGCTCGCCTGTGTTGCCACCTGGATTCTGCGCGGGACGTCCTTCTGCTACGTCCCT
TCGGCCCTCAATCCAGCGGACCTTCCTTCCCGCGGCCTGCTGCCGGCTCTGCGGCCTCTTCCGCGTCTTC
GCCTTCGCCCTCAGACGAGTCGGATCTCCCTTTGGGCCGCCTCCCCGCCTGGAATTAATTCTGCAGTCGA
GACCTAGAAAAACATGGAGCAATCACAAGTAGCAATACAGCAGCTACCAATGCTGATTGTGCCTGGCTAG
AAGCACAAGAGGAGGAGGAGGTGGGTTTTCCAGTCACACCTCAGGTACCTTTAAGACCAATGACTTACAA
GGCAGCTGTAGATCTTAGCCACTTTTTAAAAGAAAAGAGGGGACTGGAAGGGCTAATTCACTCCCAACGA
AGACAAGATATCCTTGATCTGTGGATCTACCACACACAAGGCTACTTCCCTGATTAGCAGAACTACACAC
CAGGGCCAGGGGTCAGATATCCACTGACCTTTGGATGGTGCTACAAGCTAGTACCAGTTGAGCCAGATAA
GGTAGAAGAGGCCAATAAAGGAGAGAACACCAGCTTGTTACACCCTGTGAGCCTGCATGGGATGGATGAC
CCGGAGAGAGAAGTGTTAGAGTGGAGGTTTGACAGCCGCCTAGCATTTCATCACGTGGCCCGAGAGCTGC
ATCCGGAGTACTTCAAGAACTGCTGATATCGAGCTTGCTACAAGGGACTTTCCGCTGGGGACTTTCCAGG
GAGGCGTGGCCTGGGCGGGACTGGGGAGTGGCGAGCCCTCAGATCCTGCATATAAGCAGCTGCTTTTTGC
CTGTACTGGGTCTCTCTGGTTAGACCAGATCTGAGCCTGGGAGCTCTCTGGCTAACTAGGGAACCCACTG
CTTAAGCCTCAATAAAGCTTGCCTTGAGTGCTTCAAGTAGTGTGTGCCCGTCTGTTGTGTGACTCTGGTA
ACTAGAGATCCCTCAGACCCTTTTAGTCAGTGTGGAAAATCTCTAGCAGTAGTAGTTCATGTCATCTTAT
TATTCAGTATTTATAACTTGCAAAGAAATGAATATCAGAGAGTGAGAGGCCTTGACATTGCTAGCGTTTA
CCGTCGACCTCTAGCTAGAGCTTGGCGTAATCATGGTCATAGCTGTTTCCTGTGTGAAATTGTTATCCGC
TCACAATTCCACACAACATACGAGCCGGAAGCATAAAGTGTAAAGCCTGGGGTGCCTAATGAGTGAGCTA
ACTCACATTAATTGCGTTGCGCTCACTGCCCGCTTTCCAGTCGGGAAACCTGTCGTGCCAGCTGCATTAA
TGAATCGGCCAACGCGCGGGGAGAGGCGGTTTGCGTATTGGGCGCTCTTCCGCTTCCTCGCTCACTGACT
CGCTGCGCTCGGTCGTTCGGCTGCGGCGAGCGGTATCAGCTCACTCAAAGGCGGTAATACGGTTATCCAC
AGAATCAGGGGATAACGCAGGAAAGAACATGTGAGCAAAAGGCCAGCAAAAGGCCAGGAACCGTAAAAAG
GCCGCGTTGCTGGCGTTTTTCCATAGGCTCCGCCCCCCTGACGAGCATCACAAAAATCGACGCTCAAGTC
AGAGGTGGCGAAACCCGACAGGACTATAAAGATACCAGGCGTTTCCCCCTGGAAGCTCCCTCGTGCGCTC
TCCTGTTCCGACCCTGCCGCTTACCGGATACCTGTCCGCCTTTCTCCCTTCGGGAAGCGTGGCGCTTTCT
CATAGCTCACGCTGTAGGTATCTCAGTTCGGTGTAGGTCGTTCGCTCCAAGCTGGGCTGTGTGCACGAAC
CCCCCGTTCAGCCCGACCGCTGCGCCTTATCCGGTAACTATCGTCTTGAGTCCAACCCGGTAAGACACGA
CTTATCGCCACTGGCAGCAGCCACTGGTAACAGGATTAGCAGAGCGAGGTATGTAGGCGGTGCTACAGAG
TTCTTGAAGTGGTGGCCTAACTACGGCTACACTAGAAGAACAGTATTTGGTATCTGCGCTCTGCTGAAGC
CAGTTACCTTCGGAAAAAGAGTTGGTAGCTCTTGATCCGGCAAACAAACCACCGCTGGTAGCGGTGGTTT
TTTTGTTTGCAAGCAGCAGATTACGCGCAGAAAAAAAGGATCTCAAGAAGATCCTTTGATCTTTTCTACG
GGGTCTGACGCTCAGTGGAACGAAAACTCACGTTAAGGGATTTTGGTCATGAGATTATCAAAAAGGATCT
TCACCTAGATCCTTTTAAATTAAAAATGAAGTTTTAAATCAATCTAAAGTATATATGAGTAAACTTGGTC
TGACAGTTACCAATGCTTAATCAGTGAGGCACCTATCTCAGCGATCTGTCTATTTCGTTCATCCATAGTT
GCCTGACTCCCCGTCGTGTAGATAACTACGATACGGGAGGGCTTACCATCTGGCCCCAGTGCTGCAATGA
TACCGCGAGACCCACGCTCACCGGCTCCAGATTTATCAGCAATAAACCAGCCAGCCGGAAGGGCCGAGCG
CAGAAGTGGTCCTGCAACTTTATCCGCCTCCATCCAGTCTATTAATTGTTGCCGGGAAGCTAGAGTAAGT
AGTTCGCCAGTTAATAGTTTGCGCAACGTTGTTGCCATTGCTACAGGCATCGTGGTGTCACGCTCGTCGT
TTGGTATGGCTTCATTCAGCTCCGGTTCCCAACGATCAAGGCGAGTTACATGATCCCCCATGTTGTGCAA
AAAAGCGGTTAGCTCCTTCGGTCCTCCGATCGTTGTCAGAAGTAAGTTGGCCGCAGTGTTATCACTCATG
GTTATGGCAGCACTGCATAATTCTCTTACTGTCATGCCATCCGTAAGATGCTTTTCTGTGACTGGTGAGT
ACTCAACCAAGTCATTCTGAGAATAGTGTATGCGGCGACCGAGTTGCTCTTGCCCGGCGTCAATACGGGA
TAATACCGCGCCACATAGCAGAACTTTAAAAGTGCTCATCATTGGAAAACGTTCTTCGGGGCGAAAACTC
TCAAGGATCTTACCGCTGTTGAGATCCAGTTCGATGTAACCCACTCGTGCACCCAACTGATCTTCAGCAT
CTTTTACTTTCACCAGCGTTTCTGGGTGAGCAAAAACAGGAAGGCAAAATGCCGCAAAAAAGGGAATAAG
GGCGACACGGAAATGTTGAATACTCATACTCTTCCTTTTTCAATATTATTGAAGCATTTATCAGGGTTAT
TGTCTCATGAGCGGATACATATTTGAATGTATTTAGAAAAATAAACAAATAGGGGTTCCGCGCACATTTC
CCCGAAAAGTGCCACCTGACGTCGACGGATCGGGAGATCAACTTGTTTATTGCAGCTTATAATGGTTACA
AATAAAGCAATAGCATCACAAATTTCACAAATAAAGCATTTTTTTCACTGCATTCTAGTTGTGGTTTGTC
CAAACTCATCAATGTATCTTATCATGTCTGGATCAACTGGATAACTCAAGCTAACCAAAATCATCCCAAA
CTTCCCACCCCATACCCTATTACCACTGCCAATTACCTGTGGTTTCATTTACTCTAAACCTGTGATTCCT
CTGAATTATTTTCATTTTAAAGAAATTGTATTTGTTAAATATGTACTACAAACTTAGTAGT
Features (pLannotate 1.2.2; 24 found; start..end, strand, type, name):
    377..634     +  LTR            5' LTR (truncated): truncated 5' long terminal repeat (LTR) from HIV-1
    681..806     +  misc_feature   HIV-1 Ψ: packaging signal of human immunodeficiency virus type 1
    790..1128    +  CDS            HIV-1 gag (fragment): gag protein from human immunodeficiency virus 1; gag
   1303..1536    +  misc_feature   RRE: The Rev response element (RRE) of HIV-1 allows for Rev-dependent mRNA export from the nucleus to the cytoplasm.
   1913..2013    +  CDS            Rev (fragment): human immunodeficiency virus 1 (HIV-1) Rev protein; rev; enhances nuclear export of unspliced and incompletely spliced viral mRNAs
   2028..2143    +  misc_feature   cPPT/CTS: central polypurine tract and central termination sequence of HIV-1 (lacking the first T)
   2356..2567    +  promoter       EF-1α core promoter: core promoter for human elongation factor EF-1α
   2568..2681    +  intron         EF-1α intron A (fragment): intron upstream of the start codon of human EF-1α
   3307..3510    +  intron         EF-1α intron A: truncated intron upstream of the start codon of human EF-1α
   3649..5229    +  CDS            rep (fragment): R1AB_SARS2 - Experimental evidence at protein level: Swiss-Prot protein existence level 1. [2'-O-methyltransferase]: Methyltransferase that mediates mRNA cap 2'-O-ribose methylation to the 5'-cap structure of viral mRNAs. N7-methyl guanosine cap is a prerequisite for binding of nsp16. Therefore plays an essential role in viral mRNAs cap methylation which is essential to evade immune system. From Severe acute respiratory syndrome coronavirus 2 (2019-nCoV) (SARS-CoV-2).
   5352..5814    +  misc_feature   IRES: internal ribosome entry site (IRES) of the encephalomyocarditis virus (EMCV)
   5847..6444    +  CDS            PuroR (fragment): puromycin N-acetyltransferase; pac from Streptomyces alboniger; confers resistance to puromycin
   6460..7048    +  misc_feature   WPRE: woodchuck hepatitis virus posttranscriptional regulatory element
   7065..7583    +  CDS            nef (fragment): NEF_HV1BR - Experimental evidence at protein level: Swiss-Prot protein existence level 1. Extracellular Nef protein targets CD4(+) T-lymphocytes for apoptosis by interacting with CXCR4 surface receptors (PubMed:14990729). From Human immunodeficiency virus type 1 group M subtype B (isolate BRU/LAI) (HIV-1).
   7631..7888    +  LTR            5' LTR (truncated): truncated 5' long terminal repeat (LTR) from HIV-1
   8040..8056    -  protein_bind   lac operator: The lac repressor binds to the lac operator to inhibit transcription in E. coli. This inhibition can be relieved by adding lactose or isopropyl-β-D-thiogalactopyranoside (IPTG). lac repressor encoded by lacI
   8064..8094    -  promoter       lac promoter: promoter for the E. coli lac operon
   8109..8130    -  protein_bind   CAP binding site: CAP binding activates transcription in the presence of cAMP. E. coli catabolite activator protein
   8143..8235    -  CDS            lacI (fragment): lac repressor; lacI; The lac repressor binds to the lac operator to inhibit transcription in E. coli. This inhibition can be relieved by adding lactose or isopropyl-β-D-thiogalactopyranoside (IPTG).
   8418..9006    -  rep_origin     ori: high-copy-number ColE1/pMB1/pBR322/pUC origin of replication
   9177..10037   -  CDS            AmpR: β-lactamase; bla; confers resistance to ampicillin, carbenicillin, and related antibiotics
  10038..10142   -  promoter       AmpR promoter: bla
  10190..10324   +  polyA_signal   SV40 poly(A) signal: SV40 polyadenylation signal
  10491..329     +  CDS            nef (fragment) (across the origin): NEF_HV1BR - Experimental evidence at protein level: Swiss-Prot protein existence level 1. Extracellular Nef protein targets CD4(+) T-lymphocytes for apoptosis by interacting with CXCR4 surface receptors (PubMed:14990729). From Human immunodeficiency virus type 1 group M subtype B (isolate BRU/LAI) (HIV-1).
