[The description below was written by a language model from this plasmid's Addgene catalogue record and pLannotate feature annotations shown in this document.]
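Description:
pLXV-EF1alpha-2xStrep-SARS-CoV-2-nsp14-IRES-Puro is an HIV-1-based lentiviral expression plasmid built on the Takara pLVX-EF1alpha-IRES-Puro backbone, about 10.5 kb in total. It is intended both for direct transient transfection of mammalian cells and for producing lentivirus. In bacteria it is maintained through a high-copy ColE1/pUC-type origin and an ampicillin resistance gene (β-lactamase with its own promoter). The remnants of a lac promoter/operator region in the backbone have no evident role in the design. The viral portion carries HIV-1 LTR sequences at both ends, the Ψ packaging signal with an adjoining gag fragment, the Rev response element for Rev-dependent nuclear export of the genomic RNA, and the cPPT/CTS element. The short nef-matching annotations next to each LTR appear to reflect the region where nef overlaps the LTR rather than any intended coding payload.

Between the LTRs, the human EF-1α promoter with intron A sequence drives a single bicistronic transcript. The first cistron is a human codon-optimised SARS-CoV-2 nsp14, a mature product of the ORF1ab polyprotein, carrying an N-terminal 2xStrep tag. The automated annotation identifies this region only as a fragment of the replicase polyprotein, and the functional text attached to it concerns a different polyprotein product (the 2'-O-methyltransferase), so the catalogue's insert identity should be followed. The Strep tag is not annotated separately. An EMCV IRES then allows translation of puromycin N-acetyltransferase from the same mRNA, linking puromycin selection to insert expression, and a WPRE downstream enhances transcript expression. The plasmid comes from a study that mapped SARS-CoV-2 protein interactions in search of drug repurposing targets, and the Strep tag suits affinity purification of nsp14.
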