Addgene plasmid #141380: pLXV-EF1alpha-2xStrep-SARS-CoV-2-nsp14-IRES-Puro
Purpose: Lentiviral expression of SARS-CoV-2 protein; transient expression and generate lentivirus
Depositing lab: Nevan Krogan. Depositing organization: University of California, San Francisco (UCSF). Publication: A SARS-CoV-2 protein interaction map reveals targets for drug repurposing. Gordon DE, Jang GM, Bouhaddou M, Xu J, Obernier K, White KM, O'Meara MJ, Rezelj VV, Guo JZ, Swaney DL, Tummino TA, Huttenhain R, Kaake RM, Richards AL, Tutuncuoglu B, Foussard H, Batra J, Haas K, Modak M, Kim M, Haas P, Polacco BJ, Braberg H, Fabius JM, Eckhardt M, Soucheray M, Bennett MJ, Cakir M, McGregor MJ, Li Q, Meyer B, Roesch F, Vallet T, Mac Kain A, Miorin L, Moreno E, Naing ZZC, Zhou Y, Peng S, Shi Y, Zhang Z, Shen W, Kirby IT, Melnyk JE, Chorba JS, Lou K, Dai SA, Barrio-Hernandez I, Memon D, Hernandez-Armenta C, Lyu J, Mathy CJP, Perica T, Pilla KB, Ganesan SJ, Saltzberg DJ, Rakesh R, Liu X, Rosenthal SB, Calviello L, Venkataramanan S, Liboy-Lugo J, Lin Y, Huang XP, Liu Y, Wankowicz SA, Bohn M, Safari M, Ugur FS, Koh C, Savar NS, Tran QD, Shengjuler D, Fletcher SJ, O'Neal MC, Cai Y, Chang JCJ, Broadhurst DJ, Klippsten S, Sharp PP, Wenzell NA, Kuzuoglu-Ozturk D, Wang HY, Trenker R, Young JM, Cavero DA, Hiatt J, Roth TL, Rathore U, Subramanian A, Noack J, Hubert M, Stroud RM, Frankel AD, Rosenberg OS, Verba KA, Agard DA, Ott M, Emerman M, Jura N, von Zastrow M, Verdin E, Ashworth A, Schwartz O, d'Enfert C, Mukherjee S, Jacobson M, Malik HS, Fujimori DG, Ideker T, Craik CS, Floor SN, Fraser JS, Gross JD, Sali A, Roth BL, Ruggero D, Taunton J, Kortemme T, Beltrao P, Vignuzzi M, Garcia-Sastre A, Shokat KM, Shoichet BK, Krogan NJ. Nature. 2020 Jul;583(7816):459-468. doi: 10.1038/s41586-020-2286-9. Epub 2020 Apr 30. PubMed 32353859.
Backbone
  Vector backbone: pLVX-EF1alpha-IRES-Puro
  Backbone manufacturer: Takara Bio
  Backbone size w/o insert (bp): 8825
  Vector type: Mammalian Expression, Lentiviral
  Selectable markers: Puromycin
Growth in bacteria
  Bacterial resistance: Ampicillin, 100 μg/mL
  Growth temperature: 30°C
  Growth strain: NEB Stable
  Copy number: Unknown
Gene/Insert
  Gene/Insert name: SARS-CoV-2-nsp14
  Species: SARS-CoV-2
  Mutation: human codon optimized
  Entrez Gene: ORF1ab (a.k.a. GU280_gp01)
  Promoter: EF1alpha
  Tag / fusion protein: 2xStrep (N terminal on insert)
  Cloning method: Unknown
Terms and licenses: Academic/Nonprofit Terms; Industry Terms
Depositor comments: Please visit https://www.biorxiv.org/content/10.1101/2020.03.22.002386v3 for bioRxiv preprint.
How to cite: pLXV-EF1alpha-2xStrep-SARS-CoV-2-nsp14-IRES-Puro was a gift from Nevan Krogan (Addgene plasmid # 141380 ; http://n2t.net/addgene:141380 ; RRID:Addgene_141380)
