>Addgene plasmid #141380 | pLXV-EF1alpha-2xStrep-SARS-CoV-2-nsp14-IRES-Puro | addgene partial sequence | sequence record 287326 | EF1a-F 5'-TCAAGCCTCAGACAGTGGTTC-3'
ATTTCCGGTGAATTCGCCGCCACCATGTGGTCCCATCCGCAGTTTGAGAAGGGTGGTGGTTCAGGCGGAG
GCTCCGGGGGCGGGAGCTGGTCTCACCCGCAATTTGAAAAAGGCGCTGCGGCTGCTGAAAATGTAACGGG
CTTGTTTAAAGACTGTAGTAAAGTGATCACAGGACTCCACCCCACACAAGCACCTACCCACCTTTCCGTA
GATACGAAGTTCAAAACGGAAGGATTGTGTGTGGATATACCAGGGATACCAAAGGATATGACGTACCGAA
GGCTGATTTCCATGATGGGTTTTAAGATGAATTACCAAGTTAATGGCTACCCCAACATGTTCATCACCAG
GGAGGAGGCAATTAGACACGTAAGAGCCTGGATAGGCTTCGATGTTGAAGGTTGCCATGCAACCCGGGAA
GCCGTAGGCACAAACCTTCCGTTGCAGCTTGGCTTTTCCACGGGCGTCAACCTCGTTGCCGTACCGACTG
GCTATGTTGACACGCCGAACAACACCGATTTCTCTCGCGTAAGTGCTAAGCCTCCTCCGGGAGATCAATT
CAAGCATCTTATACCTCTCATGTAC
