>Addgene plasmid #141380 | pLXV-EF1alpha-2xStrep-SARS-CoV-2-nsp14-IRES-Puro | addgene partial sequence | sequence record 287327 | pCDH-rev 5'-GCATTCCTTTGGCGAGAG-3'
GGCCAGGTTTCCGGGCCCTCACATTGCCAAAAGACGGCAATATGGTGGAAAATAACATATAGACAAACGC
ACACCGGCCTTATTCCAAGCGGCTTCGGCCAGTAACGTTAGGGGGGGGGGAGGGAGAGGGGCGGGATC
